Addgene plasmid #101857: lentiCRISPRv2-TTF-1-gRNA
Purpose: Introducing a gRNA targeting human TTF-1 (NKX2-1) into cells
Depositing lab: David Mu. Depositing organization: Eastern Virginia Medical School. Publication: Thyroid transcription factor 1 enhances cellular statin sensitivity via perturbing cholesterol metabolism. Lai SC, Phelps CA, Short AM, Dutta SM, Mu D. Oncogene. 2018 Mar 19. pii: 10.1038/s41388-018-0174-7. doi: 10.1038/s41388-018-0174-7. PubMed 29551766.
Backbone
  Vector backbone: lentiCRISPRv2
  Vector type: Lentiviral
  Selectable markers: Puromycin
Growth in bacteria
  Bacterial resistance: Ampicillin, 100 μg/mL
  Growth temperature: 37°C
  Growth strain: NEB Stable
  Copy number: Unknown
Gene/Insert
  Gene/Insert name: gRNA targeting TTF-1
  gRNA/shRNA sequence: GGGGCTCCGCTGGCGGCGTAC
  Species: H. sapiens (human)
  GenBank ID: NM_003317
  Entrez Gene: NKX2-1 (a.k.a. BCH, BHC, NK-2, NKX2.1, NKX2A, NMTC1, T/EBP, TEBP, TITF1, TTF-1, TTF1)
  Cloning method: Restriction Enzyme; 5′ cloning site BsmBI (unknown if destroyed); 3′ cloning site BsmBI (unknown if destroyed)
  Sequencing primers: 5′ GAGGGCCTATTTCCCATGATT; 3′ CATAGCGTAAAAGGAGCAACA
Terms and licenses: Academic/Nonprofit Terms; Industry Terms: Not Available to Industry
How to cite: lentiCRISPRv2-TTF-1-gRNA was a gift from David Mu (Addgene plasmid # 101857 ; http://n2t.net/addgene:101857 ; RRID:Addgene_101857)
