[The description below was written by a language model from this plasmid's Addgene catalogue record and pLannotate feature annotations shown in this document.]
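Description:
lentiCRISPRv2-TTF-1-gRNA is a lentiviral transfer plasmid built on the lentiCRISPRv2 backbone, an all-in-one design that delivers both Streptococcus pyogenes Cas9 and a single guide RNA from one provirus. It is maintained in E. coli through a high-copy ColE1/pUC-type origin with ampicillin resistance (AmpR), and also carries an f1 origin. Outside the viral unit, the backbone contains an SV40/EM7-driven BleoR cassette with an SV40 poly(A) signal.

The viral genome is transcribed in packaging cells from a CMV enhancer/promoter sitting upstream of a truncated HIV-1 5' LTR. It includes the Ψ packaging signal, a gag fragment, the Rev response element for Rev-dependent nuclear export, and the cPPT/CTS. It ends in a self-inactivating ΔU3 3' LTR followed by a bGH poly(A) signal. Within this frame, a human U6 RNA polymerase III promoter drives a guide against human TTF-1 (NKX2-1), which was cloned via BsmBI sites in front of the S. pyogenes gRNA scaffold. Downstream, an EF-1α core promoter expresses Cas9, followed in the same orientation by a puromycin N-acetyltransferase coding region and a WPRE that enhances transcript expression. The feature table does not annotate the linker between Cas9 and PuroR, so how the two are coupled is not stated in the record.

The construct is intended for introducing a TTF-1-targeting gRNA into human cells. Transduced cells can be selected with puromycin, and Cas9 cleavage at the NKX2-1 locus can disrupt the gene. The associated work concerned TTF-1 and cellular statin sensitivity through effects on cholesterol metabolism.
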