Features (pLannotate 1.2.2; 33 found; start..end, strand, type, name):
      1..181     +  LTR            5' LTR (truncated): truncated 5' long terminal repeat (LTR) from HIV-1
    228..353     +  misc_feature   HIV-1 Ψ: packaging signal of human immunodeficiency virus type 1
    337..700     +  CDS            HIV-1 gag (fragment): gag protein from human immunodeficiency virus 1; gag
    846..1079    +  misc_feature   RRE: The Rev response element (RRE) of HIV-1 allows for Rev-dependent mRNA export from the nucleus to the cytoplasm.
   1456..1556    +  CDS            Rev (fragment): human immunodeficiency virus 1 (HIV-1) Rev protein; rev; enhances nuclear export of unspliced and incompletely spliced viral mRNAs
   1606..1723    +  misc_feature   cPPT/CTS: central polypurine tract and central termination sequence of HIV-1
   1774..2014    +  promoter       U6 promoter: RNA polymerase III promoter for human U6 snRNA
   2045..2120    +  misc_RNA       gRNA scaffold: guide RNA scaffold for the Streptococcus pyogenes CRISPR/Cas9 system
   2138..2156    +  CDS            small t antigen (fragment): SV40 (simian virus 40) small t antigen
   2182..2393    +  promoter       EF-1α core promoter: core promoter for human elongation factor EF-1α
   2418..6521    +  CDS            Cas9: Cas9 (Csn1) endonuclease from the Streptococcus pyogenes Type II CRISPR/Cas system generates RNA-guided double strand breaks in DNA
   6659..7256    +  CDS            PuroR (fragment): puromycin N-acetyltransferase; pac from Streptomyces; confers resistance to puromycin
   7272..7860    +  misc_feature   WPRE: woodchuck hepatitis virus posttranscriptional regulatory element
   7911..7930    +  misc_feature   cPPT/CTS (fragment): central polypurine tract and central termination sequence of HIV-1
   7932..8165    +  LTR            3' LTR (ΔU3): self-inactivating 3' long terminal repeat (LTR) from HIV-1
   8197..8421    +  polyA_signal   bGH poly(A) signal: bovine growth hormone polyadenylation signal
   8425..8446    +  promoter       SV40 promoter (fragment): SV40 enhancer and early promoter
   8467..8895    +  rep_origin     f1 ori (sequence partly withheld): f1 bacteriophage origin of replication; arrow indicates direction of (+) strand synthesis
   8909..9238    +  promoter       SV40 promoter: SV40 enhancer and early promoter
   9286..9333    +  promoter       EM7 promoter: synthetic bacterial promoter&nbsp
   9352..9726    +  CDS            BleoR: antibiotic-binding protein; Sh ble from Streptoalloteichus hindustanus; confers resistance to bleomycin, phleomycin, and Zeocin™
   9736..9861    +  CDS            ble (fragment): BLE_KLEPN - Experimental evidence at protein level: Swiss-Prot protein existence level 1. Binding protein with a strong affinity to the bleomycin family of antibiotics. Binds to CL990; an antimitotic-antibiotic compound. From Klebsiella pneumoniae.
   9856..9977    +  polyA_signal   SV40 poly(A) signal: SV40 polyadenylation signal
  10048..10070   -  protein_bind   lac operator (fragment): The lac repressor binds to the lac operator to inhibit transcription in E. coli. This inhibition can be relieved by adding lactose or isopropyl-β-D-thiogalactopyranoside (IPTG). lac repressor encoded by lacI
  10074..10104   -  promoter       lac promoter: promoter for the E. coli lac operon
  10119..10140   -  protein_bind   CAP binding site: CAP binding activates transcription in the presence of cAMP. E. coli catabolite activator protein
  10153..10245   -  CDS            lacI (fragment): lac repressor; lacI; The lac repressor binds to the lac operator to inhibit transcription in E. coli. This inhibition can be relieved by adding lactose or isopropyl-β-D-thiogalactopyranoside (IPTG).
  10428..11016   -  rep_origin     ori: high-copy-number ColE1/pMB1/pBR322/pUC origin of replication
  11187..12047   -  CDS            AmpR: β-lactamase; bla; confers resistance to ampicillin, carbenicillin, and related antibiotics
  12048..12152   -  promoter       AmpR promoter: bla
  12211..12263   -  misc_feature   bom (fragment): basis of mobility region from pBR322
  12418..12797   +  enhancer       CMV enhancer: human cytomegalovirus immediate early enhancer
  12798..12997   +  promoter       CMV promoter: human cytomegalovirus (CMV) immediate early promoter
>Addgene plasmid #101857 | lentiCRISPRv2-TTF-1-gRNA | addgene full sequence | sequence record 197213 | Addgene NGS Result
GGGTCTCTCTGGTTAGACCAGATCTGAGCCTGGGAGCTCTCTGGCTAACTAGGGAACCCACTGCTTAAGC
CTCAATAAAGCTTGCCTTGAGTGCTTCAAGTAGTGTGTGCCCGTCTGTTGTGTGACTCTGGTAACTAGAG
ATCCCTCAGACCCTTTTAGTCAGTGTGGAAAATCTCTAGCAGTGGCGCCCGAACAGGGACTTGAAAGCGA
AAGGGAAACCAGAGGAGCTCTCTCGACGCAGGACTCGGCTTGCTGAAGCGCGCACGGCAAGAGGCGAGGG
GCGGCGACTGGTGAGTACGCCAAAAATTTTGACTAGCGGAGGCTAGAAGGAGAGAGATGGGTGCGAGAGC
GTCAGTATTAAGCGGGGGAGAATTAGATCGCGATGGGAAAAAATTCGGTTAAGGCCAGGGGGAAAGAAAA
AATATAAATTAAAACATATAGTATGGGCAAGCAGGGAGCTAGAACGATTCGCAGTTAATCCTGGCCTGTT
AGAAACATCAGAAGGCTGTAGACAAATACTGGGACAGCTACAACCATCCCTTCAGACAGGATCAGAAGAA
CTTAGATCATTATATAATACAGTAGCAACCCTCTATTGTGTGCATCAAAGGATAGAGATAAAAGACACCA
AGGAAGCTTTAGACAAGATAGAGGAAGAGCAAAACAAAAGTAAGACCACCGCACAGCAAGCGGCCGCTGA
TCTTCAGACCTGGAGGAGGAGATATGAGGGACAATTGGAGAAGTGAATTATATAAATATAAAGTAGTAAA
AATTGAACCATTAGGAGTAGCACCCACCAAGGCAAAGAGAAGAGTGGTGCAGAGAGAAAAAAGAGCAGTG
GGAATAGGAGCTTTGTTCCTTGGGTTCTTGGGAGCAGCAGGAAGCACTATGGGCGCAGCGTCAATGACGC
TGACGGTACAGGCCAGACAATTATTGTCTGGTATAGTGCAGCAGCAGAACAATTTGCTGAGGGCTATTGA
GGCGCAACAGCATCTGTTGCAACTCACAGTCTGGGGCATCAAGCAGCTCCAGGCAAGAATCCTGGCTGTG
GAAAGATACCTAAAGGATCAACAGCTCCTGGGGATTTGGGGTTGCTCTGGAAAACTCATTTGCACCACTG
CTGTGCCTTGGAATGCTAGTTGGAGTAATAAATCTCTGGAACAGATTTGGAATCACACGACCTGGATGGA
GTGGGACAGAGAAATTAACAATTACACAAGCTTAATACACTCCTTAATTGAAGAATCGCAAAACCAGCAA
GAAAAGAATGAACAAGAATTATTGGAATTAGATAAATGGGCAAGTTTGTGGAATTGGTTTAACATAACAA
ATTGGCTGTGGTATATAAAATTATTCATAATGATAGTAGGAGGCTTGGTAGGTTTAAGAATAGTTTTTGC
TGTACTTTCTATAGTGAATAGAGTTAGGCAGGGATATTCACCATTATCGTTTCAGACCCACCTCCCAACC
CCGAGGGGACCCGACAGGCCCGAAGGAATAGAAGAAGAAGGTGGAGAGAGAGACAGAGACAGATCCATTC
GATTAGTGAACGGATCGGCACTGCGTGCGCCAATTCTGCAGACAAATGGCAGTATTCATCCACAATTTTA
AAAGAAAAGGGGGGATTGGGGGGTACAGTGCAGGGGAAAGAATAGTAGACATAATAGCAACAGACATACA
AACTAAAGAATTACAAAAACAAATTACAAAAATTCAAAATTTTCGGGTTTATTACAGGGACAGCAGAGAT
CCAGTTTGGTTAATTAAGGTACCGAGGGCCTATTTCCCATGATTCCTTCATATTTGCATATACGATACAA
GGCTGTTAGAGAGATAATTAGAATTAATTTGACTGTAAACACAAAGATATTAGTACAAAATACGTGACGT
AGAAAGTAATAATTTCTTGGGTAGTTTGCAGTTTTAAAATTATGTTTTAAAATGGACTATCATATGCTTA
CCGTAACTTGAAAGTATTTCGATTTCTTGGCTTTATATATCTTGTGGAAAGGACGAAACACCGGGGGCTC
CGCTGGCGGCGTACGTTTTAGAGCTAGAAATAGCAAGTTAAAATAAGGCTAGTCCGTTATCAACTTGAAA
AAGTGGCACCGAGTCGGTGCTTTTTTGAATTCGCTAGCTAGGTCTTGAAAGGAGTGGGAATTGGCTCCGG
TGCCCGTCAGTGGGCAGAGCGCACATCGCCCACAGTCCCCGAGAAGTTGGGGGGAGGGGTCGGCAATTGA
TCCGGTGCCTAGAGAAGGTGGCGCGGGGTAAACTGGGAAAGTGATGTCGTGTACTGGCTCCGCCTTTTTC
CCGAGGGTGGGGGAGAACCGTATATAAGTGCAGTAGTCGCCGTGAACGTTCTTTTTCGCAACGGGTTTGC
CGCCAGAACACAGGACCGGTTCTAGAGCGCTGCCACCATGGACAAGAAGTACAGCATCGGCCTGGACATC
GGCACCAACTCTGTGGGCTGGGCCGTGATCACCGACGAGTACAAGGTGCCCAGCAAGAAATTCAAGGTGC
TGGGCAACACCGACCGGCACAGCATCAAGAAGAACCTGATCGGAGCCCTGCTGTTCGACAGCGGCGAAAC
AGCCGAGGCCACCCGGCTGAAGAGAACCGCCAGAAGAAGATACACCAGACGGAAGAACCGGATCTGCTAT
CTGCAAGAGATCTTCAGCAACGAGATGGCCAAGGTGGACGACAGCTTCTTCCACAGACTGGAAGAGTCCT
TCCTGGTGGAAGAGGATAAGAAGCACGAGCGGCACCCCATCTTCGGCAACATCGTGGACGAGGTGGCCTA
CCACGAGAAGTACCCCACCATCTACCACCTGAGAAAGAAACTGGTGGACAGCACCGACAAGGCCGACCTG
CGGCTGATCTATCTGGCCCTGGCCCACATGATCAAGTTCCGGGGCCACTTCCTGATCGAGGGCGACCTGA
ACCCCGACAACAGCGACGTGGACAAGCTGTTCATCCAGCTGGTGCAGACCTACAACCAGCTGTTCGAGGA
AAACCCCATCAACGCCAGCGGCGTGGACGCCAAGGCCATCCTGTCTGCCAGACTGAGCAAGAGCAGACGG
CTGGAAAATCTGATCGCCCAGCTGCCCGGCGAGAAGAAGAATGGCCTGTTCGGAAACCTGATTGCCCTGA
GCCTGGGCCTGACCCCCAACTTCAAGAGCAACTTCGACCTGGCCGAGGATGCCAAACTGCAGCTGAGCAA
GGACACCTACGACGACGACCTGGACAACCTGCTGGCCCAGATCGGCGACCAGTACGCCGACCTGTTTCTG
GCCGCCAAGAACCTGTCCGACGCCATCCTGCTGAGCGACATCCTGAGAGTGAACACCGAGATCACCAAGG
CCCCCCTGAGCGCCTCTATGATCAAGAGATACGACGAGCACCACCAGGACCTGACCCTGCTGAAAGCTCT
CGTGCGGCAGCAGCTGCCTGAGAAGTACAAAGAGATTTTCTTCGACCAGAGCAAGAACGGCTACGCCGGC
TACATTGACGGCGGAGCCAGCCAGGAAGAGTTCTACAAGTTCATCAAGCCCATCCTGGAAAAGATGGACG
GCACCGAGGAACTGCTCGTGAAGCTGAACAGAGAGGACCTGCTGCGGAAGCAGCGGACCTTCGACAACGG
CAGCATCCCCCACCAGATCCACCTGGGAGAGCTGCACGCCATTCTGCGGCGGCAGGAAGATTTTTACCCA
TTCCTGAAGGACAACCGGGAAAAGATCGAGAAGATCCTGACCTTCCGCATCCCCTACTACGTGGGCCCTC
TGGCCAGGGGAAACAGCAGATTCGCCTGGATGACCAGAAAGAGCGAGGAAACCATCACCCCCTGGAACTT
CGAGGAAGTGGTGGACAAGGGCGCTTCCGCCCAGAGCTTCATCGAGCGGATGACCAACTTCGATAAGAAC
CTGCCCAACGAGAAGGTGCTGCCCAAGCACAGCCTGCTGTACGAGTACTTCACCGTGTATAACGAGCTGA
CCAAAGTGAAATACGTGACCGAGGGAATGAGAAAGCCCGCCTTCCTGAGCGGCGAGCAGAAAAAGGCCAT
CGTGGACCTGCTGTTCAAGACCAACCGGAAAGTGACCGTGAAGCAGCTGAAAGAGGACTACTTCAAGAAA
ATCGAGTGCTTCGACTCCGTGGAAATCTCCGGCGTGGAAGATCGGTTCAACGCCTCCCTGGGCACATACC
ACGATCTGCTGAAAATTATCAAGGACAAGGACTTCCTGGACAATGAGGAAAACGAGGACATTCTGGAAGA
TATCGTGCTGACCCTGACACTGTTTGAGGACAGAGAGATGATCGAGGAACGGCTGAAAACCTATGCCCAC
CTGTTCGACGACAAAGTGATGAAGCAGCTGAAGCGGCGGAGATACACCGGCTGGGGCAGGCTGAGCCGGA
AGCTGATCAACGGCATCCGGGACAAGCAGTCCGGCAAGACAATCCTGGATTTCCTGAAGTCCGACGGCTT
CGCCAACAGAAACTTCATGCAGCTGATCCACGACGACAGCCTGACCTTTAAAGAGGACATCCAGAAAGCC
CAGGTGTCCGGCCAGGGCGATAGCCTGCACGAGCACATTGCCAATCTGGCCGGCAGCCCCGCCATTAAGA
AGGGCATCCTGCAGACAGTGAAGGTGGTGGACGAGCTCGTGAAAGTGATGGGCCGGCACAAGCCCGAGAA
CATCGTGATCGAAATGGCCAGAGAGAACCAGACCACCCAGAAGGGACAGAAGAACAGCCGCGAGAGAATG
AAGCGGATCGAAGAGGGCATCAAAGAGCTGGGCAGCCAGATCCTGAAAGAACACCCCGTGGAAAACACCC
AGCTGCAGAACGAGAAGCTGTACCTGTACTACCTGCAGAATGGGCGGGATATGTACGTGGACCAGGAACT
GGACATCAACCGGCTGTCCGACTACGATGTGGACCATATCGTGCCTCAGAGCTTTCTGAAGGACGACTCC
ATCGACAACAAGGTGCTGACCAGAAGCGACAAGAACCGGGGCAAGAGCGACAACGTGCCCTCCGAAGAGG
TCGTGAAGAAGATGAAGAACTACTGGCGGCAGCTGCTGAACGCCAAGCTGATTACCCAGAGAAAGTTCGA
CAATCTGACCAAGGCCGAGAGAGGCGGCCTGAGCGAACTGGATAAGGCCGGCTTCATCAAGAGACAGCTG
GTGGAAACCCGGCAGATCACAAAGCACGTGGCACAGATCCTGGACTCCCGGATGAACACTAAGTACGACG
AGAATGACAAGCTGATCCGGGAAGTGAAAGTGATCACCCTGAAGTCCAAGCTGGTGTCCGATTTCCGGAA
GGATTTCCAGTTTTACAAAGTGCGCGAGATCAACAACTACCACCACGCCCACGACGCCTACCTGAACGCC
GTCGTGGGAACCGCCCTGATCAAAAAGTACCCTAAGCTGGAAAGCGAGTTCGTGTACGGCGACTACAAGG
TGTACGACGTGCGGAAGATGATCGCCAAGAGCGAGCAGGAAATCGGCAAGGCTACCGCCAAGTACTTCTT
CTACAGCAACATCATGAACTTTTTCAAGACCGAGATTACCCTGGCCAACGGCGAGATCCGGAAGCGGCCT
CTGATCGAGACAAACGGCGAAACCGGGGAGATCGTGTGGGATAAGGGCCGGGATTTTGCCACCGTGCGGA
AAGTGCTGAGCATGCCCCAAGTGAATATCGTGAAAAAGACCGAGGTGCAGACAGGCGGCTTCAGCAAAGA
GTCTATCCTGCCCAAGAGGAACAGCGATAAGCTGATCGCCAGAAAGAAGGACTGGGACCCTAAGAAGTAC
GGCGGCTTCGACAGCCCCACCGTGGCCTATTCTGTGCTGGTGGTGGCCAAAGTGGAAAAGGGCAAGTCCA
AGAAACTGAAGAGTGTGAAAGAGCTGCTGGGGATCACCATCATGGAAAGAAGCAGCTTCGAGAAGAATCC
CATCGACTTTCTGGAAGCCAAGGGCTACAAAGAAGTGAAAAAGGACCTGATCATCAAGCTGCCTAAGTAC
TCCCTGTTCGAGCTGGAAAACGGCCGGAAGAGAATGCTGGCCTCTGCCGGCGAACTGCAGAAGGGAAACG
AACTGGCCCTGCCCTCCAAATATGTGAACTTCCTGTACCTGGCCAGCCACTATGAGAAGCTGAAGGGCTC
CCCCGAGGATAATGAGCAGAAACAGCTGTTTGTGGAACAGCACAAGCACTACCTGGACGAGATCATCGAG
CAGATCAGCGAGTTCTCCAAGAGAGTGATCCTGGCCGACGCTAATCTGGACAAAGTGCTGTCCGCCTACA
ACAAGCACCGGGATAAGCCCATCAGAGAGCAGGCCGAGAATATCATCCACCTGTTTACCCTGACCAATCT
GGGAGCCCCTGCCGCCTTCAAGTACTTTGACACCACCATCGACCGGAAGAGGTACACCAGCACCAAAGAG
GTGCTGGACGCCACCCTGATCCACCAGAGCATCACCGGCCTGTACGAGACACGGATCGACCTGTCTCAGC
TGGGAGGCGACAAGCGACCTGCCGCCACAAAGAAGGCTGGACAGGCTAAGAAGAAGAAAGATTACAAAGA
CGATGACGATAAGGGATCCGGCGCAACAAACTTCTCTCTGCTGAAACAAGCCGGAGATGTCGAAGAGAAT
CCTGGACCGACCGAGTACAAGCCCACGGTGCGCCTCGCCACCCGCGACGACGTCCCCAGGGCCGTACGCA
CCCTCGCCGCCGCGTTCGCCGACTACCCCGCCACGCGCCACACCGTCGATCCGGACCGCCACATCGAGCG
GGTCACCGAGCTGCAAGAACTCTTCCTCACGCGCGTCGGGCTCGACATCGGCAAGGTGTGGGTCGCGGAC
GACGGCGCCGCGGTGGCGGTCTGGACCACGCCGGAGAGCGTCGAAGCGGGGGCGGTGTTCGCCGAGATCG
GCCCGCGCATGGCCGAGTTGAGCGGTTCCCGGCTGGCCGCGCAGCAACAGATGGAAGGCCTCCTGGCGCC
GCACCGGCCCAAGGAGCCCGCGTGGTTCCTGGCCACCGTCGGAGTCTCGCCCGACCACCAGGGCAAGGGT
CTGGGCAGCGCCGTCGTGCTCCCCGGAGTGGAGGCGGCCGAGCGCGCCGGGGTGCCCGCCTTCCTGGAGA
CCTCCGCGCCCCGCAACCTCCCCTTCTACGAGCGGCTCGGCTTCACCGTCACCGCCGACGTCGAGGTGCC
CGAAGGACCGCGCACCTGGTGCATGACCCGCAAGCCCGGTGCCTGAACGCGTTAAGTCGACAATCAACCT
CTGGATTACAAAATTTGTGAAAGATTGACTGGTATTCTTAACTATGTTGCTCCTTTTACGCTATGTGGAT
ACGCTGCTTTAATGCCTTTGTATCATGCTATTGCTTCCCGTATGGCTTTCATTTTCTCCTCCTTGTATAA
ATCCTGGTTGCTGTCTCTTTATGAGGAGTTGTGGCCCGTTGTCAGGCAACGTGGCGTGGTGTGCACTGTG
TTTGCTGACGCAACCCCCACTGGTTGGGGCATTGCCACCACCTGTCAGCTCCTTTCCGGGACTTTCGCTT
TCCCCCTCCCTATTGCCACGGCGGAACTCATCGCCGCCTGCCTTGCCCGCTGCTGGACAGGGGCTCGGCT
GTTGGGCACTGACAATTCCGTGGTGTTGTCGGGGAAATCATCGTCCTTTCCTTGGCTGCTCGCCTGTGTT
GCCACCTGGATTCTGCGCGGGACGTCCTTCTGCTACGTCCCTTCGGCCCTCAATCCAGCGGACCTTCCTT
CCCGCGGCCTGCTGCCGGCTCTGCGGCCTCTTCCGCGTCTTCGCCTTCGCCCTCAGACGAGTCGGATCTC
CCTTTGGGCCGCCTCCCCGCGTCGACTTTAAGACCAATGACTTACAAGGCAGCTGTAGATCTTAGCCACT
TTTTAAAAGAAAAGGGGGGACTGGAAGGGCTAATTCACTCCCAACGAAGACAAGATCTGCTTTTTGCTTG
TACTGGGTCTCTCTGGTTAGACCAGATCTGAGCCTGGGAGCTCTCTGGCTAACTAGGGAACCCACTGCTT
AAGCCTCAATAAAGCTTGCCTTGAGTGCTTCAAGTAGTGTGTGCCCGTCTGTTGTGTGACTCTGGTAACT
AGAGATCCCTCAGACCCTTTTAGTCAGTGTGGAAAATCTCTAGCAGGGCCCGTTTAAACCCGCTGATCAG
CCTCGACTGTGCCTTCTAGTTGCCAGCCATCTGTTGTTTGCCCCTCCCCCGTGCCTTCCTTGACCCTGGA
AGGTGCCACTCCCACTGTCCTTTCCTAATAAAATGAGGAAATTGCATCGCATTGTCTGAGTAGGTGTCAT
TCTATTCTGGGGGGTGGGGTGGGGCAGGACAGCAAGGGGGAGGATTGGGAAGACAATAGCAGGCATGCTG
GGGATGCGGTGGGCTCTATGGCTTCTGAGGCGGAAAGAACCAGCTGGGGCTCTAGGGGGTATCCCC
[124 nt withheld, positions 8467-8590]
C
[91 nt withheld, positions 8592-8682]
A
[49 nt withheld, positions 8684-8732]
CCTTTGACGTTGGAGTCCACGTTCTTT
[37 nt withheld, positions 8760-8796]
ACCCTATCTCGGTCTATTCTTTTGATTTATAAGGGATTTTGCCGATTTCGGCCTATTGGTTAAAAAATGA
GCTGATTTAACAAAAATTTAACGCGAATTAATTCTGTGGAATGTGTGTCAGTTAGGGTGTGGAAAGTCCC
CAGGCTCCCCAGCAGGCAGAAGTATGCAAAGCATGCATCTCAATTAGTCAGCAACCAGGTGTGGAAAGTC
CCCAGGCTCCCCAGCAGGCAGAAGTATGCAAAGCATGCATCTCAATTAGTCAGCAACCATAGTCCCGCCC
CTAACTCCGCCCATCCCGCCCCTAACTCCGCCCAGTTCCGCCCATTCTCCGCCCCATGGCTGACTAATTT
TTTTTATTTATGCAGAGGCCGAGGCCGCCTCTGCCTCTGAGCTATTCCAGAAGTAGTGAGGAGGCTTTTT
TGGAGGCCTAGGCTTTTGCAAAAAGCTCCCGGGAGCTTGTATATCCATTTTCGGATCTGATCAGCACGTG
TTGACAATTAATCATCGGCATAGTATATCGGCATAGTATAATACGACAAGGTGAGGAACTAAACCATGGC
CAAGTTGACCAGTGCCGTTCCGGTGCTCACCGCGCGCGACGTCGCCGGAGCGGTCGAGTTCTGGACCGAC
CGGCTCGGGTTCTCCCGGGACTTCGTGGAGGACGACTTCGCCGGTGTGGTCCGGGACGACGTGACCCTGT
TCATCAGCGCGGTCCAGGACCAGGTGGTGCCGGACAACACCCTGGCCTGGGTGTGGGTGCGCGGCCTGGA
CGAGCTGTACGCCGAGTGGTCGGAGGTCGTGTCCACGAACTTCCGGGACGCCTCCGGGCCGGCCATGACC
GAGATCGGCGAGCAGCCGTGGGGGCGGGAGTTCGCCCTGCGCGACCCGGCCGGCAACTGCGTGCACTTCG
TGGCCGAGGAGCAGGACTGACACGTGCTACGAGATTTCGATTCCACCGCCGCCTTCTATGAAAGGTTGGG
CTTCGGAATCGTTTTCCGGGACGCCGGCTGGATGATCCTCCAGCGCGGGGATCTCATGCTGGAGTTCTTC
GCCCACCCCAACTTGTTTATTGCAGCTTATAATGGTTACAAATAAAGCAATAGCATCACAAATTTCACAA
ATAAAGCATTTTTTTCACTGCATTCTAGTTGTGGTTTGTCCAAACTCATCAATGTATCTTATCATGTCTG
TATACCGTCGACCTCTAGCTAGAGCTTGGCGTAATCATGGTCATAGCTGTTTCCTGTGTGAAATTGTTAT
CCGCTCACAATTCCACACAACATACGAGCCGGAAGCATAAAGTGTAAAGCCTGGGGTGCCTAATGAGTGA
GCTAACTCACATTAATTGCGTTGCGCTCACTGCCCGCTTTCCAGTCGGGAAACCTGTCGTGCCAGCTGCA
TTAATGAATCGGCCAACGCGCGGGGAGAGGCGGTTTGCGTATTGGGCGCTCTTCCGCTTCCTCGCTCACT
GACTCGCTGCGCTCGGTCGTTCGGCTGCGGCGAGCGGTATCAGCTCACTCAAAGGCGGTAATACGGTTAT
CCACAGAATCAGGGGATAACGCAGGAAAGAACATGTGAGCAAAAGGCCAGCAAAAGGCCAGGAACCGTAA
AAAGGCCGCGTTGCTGGCGTTTTTCCATAGGCTCCGCCCCCCTGACGAGCATCACAAAAATCGACGCTCA
AGTCAGAGGTGGCGAAACCCGACAGGACTATAAAGATACCAGGCGTTTCCCCCTGGAAGCTCCCTCGTGC
GCTCTCCTGTTCCGACCCTGCCGCTTACCGGATACCTGTCCGCCTTTCTCCCTTCGGGAAGCGTGGCGCT
TTCTCATAGCTCACGCTGTAGGTATCTCAGTTCGGTGTAGGTCGTTCGCTCCAAGCTGGGCTGTGTGCAC
GAACCCCCCGTTCAGCCCGACCGCTGCGCCTTATCCGGTAACTATCGTCTTGAGTCCAACCCGGTAAGAC
ACGACTTATCGCCACTGGCAGCAGCCACTGGTAACAGGATTAGCAGAGCGAGGTATGTAGGCGGTGCTAC
AGAGTTCTTGAAGTGGTGGCCTAACTACGGCTACACTAGAAGAACAGTATTTGGTATCTGCGCTCTGCTG
AAGCCAGTTACCTTCGGAAAAAGAGTTGGTAGCTCTTGATCCGGCAAACAAACCACCGCTGGTAGCGGTG
GTTTTTTTGTTTGCAAGCAGCAGATTACGCGCAGAAAAAAAGGATCTCAAGAAGATCCTTTGATCTTTTC
TACGGGGTCTGACGCTCAGTGGAACGAAAACTCACGTTAAGGGATTTTGGTCATGAGATTATCAAAAAGG
ATCTTCACCTAGATCCTTTTAAATTAAAAATGAAGTTTTAAATCAATCTAAAGTATATATGAGTAAACTT
GGTCTGACAGTTACCAATGCTTAATCAGTGAGGCACCTATCTCAGCGATCTGTCTATTTCGTTCATCCAT
AGTTGCCTGACTCCCCGTCGTGTAGATAACTACGATACGGGAGGGCTTACCATCTGGCCCCAGTGCTGCA
ATGATACCGCGAGACCCACGCTCACCGGCTCCAGATTTATCAGCAATAAACCAGCCAGCCGGAAGGGCCG
AGCGCAGAAGTGGTCCTGCAACTTTATCCGCCTCCATCCAGTCTATTAATTGTTGCCGGGAAGCTAGAGT
AAGTAGTTCGCCAGTTAATAGTTTGCGCAACGTTGTTGCCATTGCTACAGGCATCGTGGTGTCACGCTCG
TCGTTTGGTATGGCTTCATTCAGCTCCGGTTCCCAACGATCAAGGCGAGTTACATGATCCCCCATGTTGT
GCAAAAAAGCGGTTAGCTCCTTCGGTCCTCCGATCGTTGTCAGAAGTAAGTTGGCCGCAGTGTTATCACT
CATGGTTATGGCAGCACTGCATAATTCTCTTACTGTCATGCCATCCGTAAGATGCTTTTCTGTGACTGGT
GAGTACTCAACCAAGTCATTCTGAGAATAGTGTATGCGGCGACCGAGTTGCTCTTGCCCGGCGTCAATAC
GGGATAATACCGCGCCACATAGCAGAACTTTAAAAGTGCTCATCATTGGAAAACGTTCTTCGGGGCGAAA
ACTCTCAAGGATCTTACCGCTGTTGAGATCCAGTTCGATGTAACCCACTCGTGCACCCAACTGATCTTCA
GCATCTTTTACTTTCACCAGCGTTTCTGGGTGAGCAAAAACAGGAAGGCAAAATGCCGCAAAAAAGGGAA
TAAGGGCGACACGGAAATGTTGAATACTCATACTCTTCCTTTTTCAATATTATTGAAGCATTTATCAGGG
TTATTGTCTCATGAGCGGATACATATTTGAATGTATTTAGAAAAATAAACAAATAGGGGTTCCGCGCACA
TTTCCCCGAAAAGTGCCACCTGACGTCGACGGATCGGGAGATCTCCCGATCCCCTATGGTGCACTCTCAG
TACAATCTGCTCTGATGCCGCATAGTTAAGCCAGTATCTGCTCCCTGCTTGTGTGTTGGAGGTCGCTGAG
TAGTGCGCGAGCAAAATTTAAGCTACAACAAGGCAAGGCTTGACCGACAATTGCATGAAGAATCTGCTTA
GGGTTAGGCGTTTTGCGCTGCTTCGCGATGTACGGGCCAGATATACGCGTTGACATTGATTATTGACTAG
TTATTAATAGTAATCAATTACGGGGTCATTAGTTCATAGCCCATATATGGAGTTCCGCGTTACATAACTT
ACGGTAAATGGCCCGCCTGGCTGACCGCCCAACGACCCCCGCCCATTGACGTCAATAATGACGTATGTTC
CCATAGTAACGCCAATAGGGACTTTCCATTGACGTCAATGGGTGGAGTATTTACGGTAAACTGCCCACTT
GGCAGTACATCAAGTGTATCATATGCCAAGTACGCCCCCTATTGACGTCAATGACGGTAAATGGCCCGCC
TGGCATTATGCCCAGTACATGACCTTATGGGACTTTCCTACTTGGCAGTACATCTACGTATTAGTCATCG
CTATTACCATGGTGATGCGGTTTTGGCAGTACATCAATGGGCGTGGATAGCGGTTTGACTCACGGGGATT
TCCAAGTCTCCACCCCATTGACGTCAATGGGAGTTTGTTTTGGCACCAAAATCAACGGGACTTTCCAAAA
TGTCGTAACAACTCCGCCCCATTGACGCAAATGGGCGGTAGGCGTGTACGGTGGGAGGTCTATATAAGCA
GCGCGTTTTGCCTGTACT
